Addgene plasmid #125582: pMF1706
Purpose: Expresses peroxisomal roGFP2 (po-roGFP2) in mammalian cells
Depositing lab: Marc Fransen. Depositing organization: Katholieke Universiteit Leuven. Publication: Intraperoxisomal redox balance in mammalian cells: oxidative stress and interorganellar cross-talk. Ivashchenko O, Van Veldhoven PP, Brees C, Ho YS, Terlecky SR, Fransen M. Mol Biol Cell. 2011 May;22(9):1440-51. doi: 10.1091/mbc.E10-11-0919. Epub 2011 Mar 3. PubMed 21372177.
Backbone
  Vector backbone: pEGFP-N1
  Backbone manufacturer: Clontech
  Backbone size w/o insert (bp): 3961
  Total vector size (bp): 4733
  Modifications to backbone: Removal of HindIII/NotI fragment
  Vector type: Mammalian Expression
  Selectable markers: Neomycin (select with G418)
Growth in bacteria
  Bacterial resistance: Kanamycin, 50 μg/mL
  Growth temperature: 37°C
  Growth strain: DH5alpha
  Growth instructions: Depositing lab recommends using Top10F' cells
  Copy number: High Copy
Gene/Insert
  Gene/Insert name: po-roGFP2
  Species: Synthetic
  Insert size (bp): 735
  Promoter: CMV
  Cloning method: Restriction Enzyme; 5′ cloning site HindIII (not destroyed); 3′ cloning site NotI (not destroyed)
  Sequencing primers: 5′ EGFP-N1-F; 3′ EGFP-N1-R
Resource information
  A portion of this plasmid was derived from a plasmid made by: Dr. Jim Remington (Institute of Molecular Biology, University of Oregon, USA)
Terms and licenses: Academic/Nonprofit Terms; Industry Terms: Not Available to Industry
How to cite: pMF1706 was a gift from Marc Fransen (Addgene plasmid # 125582 ; http://n2t.net/addgene:125582 ; RRID:Addgene_125582)
