[The description below was written by a language model from this plasmid's Addgene catalogue record and pLannotate feature annotations shown in this document.]
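Description:
pMF1706 is a mammalian expression plasmid built on the Clontech pEGFP-N1 backbone, in which the original HindIII/NotI fragment was removed and replaced with a synthetic insert of about 735 bp encoding po-roGFP2, a peroxisome-targeted version of the redox-sensitive fluorescent protein roGFP2. The insert sits downstream of the human cytomegalovirus immediate-early enhancer and promoter, just after a remnant of the multiple cloning site, and its transcript is terminated by the SV40 polyadenylation signal. The automated annotation labels the coding sequence as EGFP, which reflects the close similarity of roGFP2 to EGFP rather than a separate reporter. The record does not spell out which peroxisomal targeting signal is used or where it is placed, and no such element is annotated. The catalogue lists a total size of 4733 bp, while the sequenced record is 4696 nt.

In bacteria the plasmid replicates from a high-copy ColE1/pUC-type origin and is selected with kanamycin; an f1 origin is also present. A single Tn5 aminoglycoside phosphotransferase gene (NeoR/KanR) serves both hosts. It is driven by a bacterial bla-type promoter in E. coli and by the SV40 enhancer/early promoter in mammalian cells, where it allows G418 selection, and it is terminated by the HSV TK polyadenylation signal. The short large T antigen, ble and bGH poly(A) fragments in the annotation are likely just backbone remnants or partial matches.

The construct is used to express roGFP2 in the peroxisomes of mammalian cells. The probe's fluorescence responds to the local thiol-disulfide redox state, so it can report on intraperoxisomal redox balance and oxidative stress in living cells.
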