Features (pLannotate 1.2.2; 14 found; start..end, strand, type, name):
    258..341     +  CDS            large T antigen (fragment): large T antigen from SV40 (simian virus 40)
    364..485     +  polyA_signal   SV40 poly(A) signal: SV40 polyadenylation signal
    519..947     -  rep_origin     f1 ori (sequence partly withheld): f1 bacteriophage origin of replication; arrow indicates direction of (+) strand synthesis
    974..1078    +  promoter       AmpR promoter: bla
   1080..1437    +  promoter       SV40 promoter: SV40 enhancer and early promoter
   1472..2266    +  CDS            NeoR/KanR: aminoglycoside phosphotransferase from Tn5; aph(3')-II (or nptII); confers resistance to neomycin, kanamycin, and G418 (Geneticin®)
   2287..2439    +  CDS            ble (fragment): BLE_KLEPN - Experimental evidence at protein level: Swiss-Prot protein existence level 1. Binding protein with a strong affinity to the bleomycin family of antibiotics. Binds to CL990; an antimitotic-antibiotic compound. From Klebsiella pneumoniae.
   2498..2545    +  polyA_signal   HSV TK poly(A) signal: herpes simplex virus thymidine kinase polyadenylation signal (Cole and Stacy, 1985)
   2636..2652    -  polyA_signal   bGH poly(A) signal (fragment): bovine growth hormone polyadenylation signal
   2874..3462    +  rep_origin     ori: high-copy-number ColE1/pMB1/pBR322/pUC origin of replication
   3637..3940    +  enhancer       CMV enhancer: human cytomegalovirus immediate early enhancer
   3941..4144    +  promoter       CMV promoter: human cytomegalovirus (CMV) immediate early promoter
   4167..4203    +  misc_feature   MCS (fragment): multiple cloning site
   4207..227     +  CDS            EGFP (across the origin): the original enhanced GFP (Yang et al., 1996) mammalian codon-optimized
>Addgene plasmid #125582 | pMF1706 | addgene full sequence | sequence record 245544 | Addgene NGS Result
TGAACTTCAAGATCCGCCACAACATCGAGGACGGCAGCGTGCAGCTCGCCGACCACTACCAGCAGAACAC
CCCCATCGGCGACGGCCCCGTGCTGCTGCCCGACAACCACTACCTGAGCACCTGCTCCGCCCTGAGCAAA
GACCCCAACGAGAAGCGCGATCACATGGTCCTGCTGGAGTTCGTGACCGCCGCCGGGATCACTCTCGGCA
TGGACGAGCTGTACAAGAAGTCCAAGCTGTGAGCGGCCGCGACTCTAGATCATAATCAGCCATACCACAT
TTGTAGAGGTTTTACTTGCTTTAAAAAACCTCCCACACCTCCCCCTGAACCTGAAACATAAAATGAATGC
AATTGTTGTTGTTAACTTGTTTATTGCAGCTTATAATGGTTACAAATAAAGCAATAGCATCACAAATTTC
ACAAATAAAGCATTTTTTTCACTGCATTCTAGTTGTGGTTTGTCCAAACTCATCAATGTATCTTAAGGCG
TAAATTGTAAGCGTTAATATTTTGTTAAAATTCGCGTTAAATTTTTGTTAAATCAGCTCATTTTTTAACC
AATAGGCCGAAATCGGCAAAATCCCTTATAAATCAAAAGAATAGACCGAGATAGGGT
[37 nt withheld, positions 618-654]
AAAGAACGTGGACTCCAACGTCAAAGG
[49 nt withheld, positions 682-730]
T
[91 nt withheld, positions 732-822]
G
[124 nt withheld, positions 824-947]
CAGGTGGCACTTTTCGGGGAAATGTGCGCGGAACCCCTATTTGTTTATTTTTCTAAATACATTCAAATAT
GTATCCGCTCATGAGACAATAACCCTGATAAATGCTTCAATAATATTGAAAAAGGAAGAGTCCTGAGGCG
GAAAGAACCAGCTGTGGAATGTGTGTCAGTTAGGGTGTGGAAAGTCCCCAGGCTCCCCAGCAGGCAGAAG
TATGCAAAGCATGCATCTCAATTAGTCAGCAACCAGGTGTGGAAAGTCCCCAGGCTCCCCAGCAGGCAGA
AGTATGCAAAGCATGCATCTCAATTAGTCAGCAACCATAGTCCCGCCCCTAACTCCGCCCATCCCGCCCC
TAACTCCGCCCAGTTCCGCCCATTCTCCGCCCCATGGCTGACTAATTTTTTTTATTTATGCAGAGGCCGA
GGCCGCCTCGGCCTCTGAGCTATTCCAGAAGTAGTGAGGAGGCTTTTTTGGAGGCCTAGGCTTTTGCAAA
GATCGATCAAGAGACAGGATGAGGATCGTTTCGCATGATTGAACAAGATGGATTGCACGCAGGTTCTCCG
GCCGCTTGGGTGGAGAGGCTATTCGGCTATGACTGGGCACAACAGACAATCGGCTGCTCTGATGCCGCCG
TGTTCCGGCTGTCAGCGCAGGGGCGCCCGGTTCTTTTTGTCAAGACCGACCTGTCCGGTGCCCTGAATGA
ACTGCAAGACGAGGCAGCGCGGCTATCGTGGCTGGCCACGACGGGCGTTCCTTGCGCAGCTGTGCTCGAC
GTTGTCACTGAAGCGGGAAGGGACTGGCTGCTATTGGGCGAAGTGCCGGGGCAGGATCTCCTGTCATCTC
ACCTTGCTCCTGCCGAGAAAGTATCCATCATGGCTGATGCAATGCGGCGGCTGCATACGCTTGATCCGGC
TACCTGCCCATTCGACCACCAAGCGAAACATCGCATCGAGCGAGCACGTACTCGGATGGAAGCCGGTCTT
GTCGATCAGGATGATCTGGACGAAGAGCATCAGGGGCTCGCGCCAGCCGAACTGTTCGCCAGGCTCAAGG
CGAGCATGCCCGACGGCGAGGATCTCGTCGTGACCCATGGCGATGCCTGCTTGCCGAATATCATGGTGGA
AAATGGCCGCTTTTCTGGATTCATCGACTGTGGCCGGCTGGGTGTGGCGGACCGCTATCAGGACATAGCG
TTGGCTACCCGTGATATTGCTGAAGAGCTTGGCGGCGAATGGGCTGACCGCTTCCTCGTGCTTTACGGTA
TCGCCGCTCCCGATTCGCAGCGCATCGCCTTCTATCGCCTTCTTGACGAGTTCTTCTGAGCGGGACTCTG
GGGTTCGAAATGACCGACCAAGCGACGCCCAACCTGCCATCACGAGATTTCGATTCCACCGCCGCCTTCT
ATGAAAGGTTGGGCTTCGGAATCGTTTTCCGGGACGCCGGCTGGATGATCCTCCAGCGCGGGGATCTCAT
GCTGGAGTTCTTCGCCCACCCTAGGGGGAGGCTAACTGAAACACGGAAGGAGACAATACCGGAAGGAACC
CGCGCTATGACGGCAATAAAAAGACAGAATAAAACGCACGGTGTTGGGTCGTTTGTTCATAAACGCGGGG
TTCGGTCCCAGGGCTGGCACTCTGTCGATACCCCACCGAGACCCCATTGGGGCCAATACGCCCGCGTTTC
TTCCTTTTCCCCACCCCACCCCCCAAGTTCGGGTGAAGGCCCAGGGCTCGCAGCCAACGTCGGGGCGGCA
GGCCCTGCCATAGCCTCAGGTTACTCATATATACTTTAGATTGATTTAAAACTTCATTTTTAATTTAAAA
GGATCTAGGTGAAGATCCTTTTTGATAATCTCATGACCAAAATCCCTTAACGTGAGTTTTCGTTCCACTG
AGCGTCAGACCCCGTAGAAAAGATCAAAGGATCTTCTTGAGATCCTTTTTTTCTGCGCGTAATCTGCTGC
TTGCAAACAAAAAAACCACCGCTACCAGCGGTGGTTTGTTTGCCGGATCAAGAGCTACCAACTCTTTTTC
CGAAGGTAACTGGCTTCAGCAGAGCGCAGATACCAAATACTGTTCTTCTAGTGTAGCCGTAGTTAGGCCA
CCACTTCAAGAACTCTGTAGCACCGCCTACATACCTCGCTCTGCTAATCCTGTTACCAGTGGCTGCTGCC
AGTGGCGATAAGTCGTGTCTTACCGGGTTGGACTCAAGACGATAGTTACCGGATAAGGCGCAGCGGTCGG
GCTGAACGGGGGGTTCGTGCACACAGCCCAGCTTGGAGCGAACGACCTACACCGAACTGAGATACCTACA
GCGTGAGCTATGAGAAAGCGCCACGCTTCCCGAAGGGAGAAAGGCGGACAGGTATCCGGTAAGCGGCAGG
GTCGGAACAGGAGAGCGCACGAGGGAGCTTCCAGGGGGAAACGCCTGGTATCTTTATAGTCCTGTCGGGT
TTCGCCACCTCTGACTTGAGCGTCGATTTTTGTGATGCTCGTCAGGGGGGCGGAGCCTATGGAAAAACGC
CAGCAACGCGGCCTTTTTACGGTTCCTGGCCTTTTGCTGGCCTTTTGCTCACATGTTCTTTCCTGCGTTA
TCCCCTGATTCTGTGGATAACCGTATTACCGCCATGCATTAGTTATTAATAGTAATCAATTACGGGGTCA
TTAGTTCATAGCCCATATATGGAGTTCCGCGTTACATAACTTACGGTAAATGGCCCGCCTGGCTGACCGC
CCAACGACCCCCGCCCATTGACGTCAATAATGACGTATGTTCCCATAGTAACGCCAATAGGGACTTTCCA
TTGACGTCAATGGGTGGAGTATTTACGGTAAACTGCCCACTTGGCAGTACATCAAGTGTATCATATGCCA
AGTACGCCCCCTATTGACGTCAATGACGGTAAATGGCCCGCCTGGCATTATGCCCAGTACATGACCTTAT
GGGACTTTCCTACTTGGCAGTACATCTACGTATTAGTCATCGCTATTACCATGGTGATGCGGTTTTGGCA
GTACATCAATGGGCGTGGATAGCGGTTTGACTCACGGGGATTTCCAAGTCTCCACCCCATTGACGTCAAT
GGGAGTTTGTTTTGGCACCAAAATCAACGGGACTTTCCAAAATGTCGTAACAACTCCGCCCCATTGACGC
AAATGGGCGGTAGGCGTGTACGGTGGGAGGTCTATATAAGCAGAGCTGGTTTAGTGAACCGTCAGATCCG
CTAGCGCTACCGGACTCAGATCTCGAGCTCAAGCTTACCATGGTGAGCAAGGGCGAGGAGCTGTTCACCG
GGGTGGTGCCCATCCTGGTCGAGCTGGACGGCGACGTAAACGGCCACAAGTTCAGCGTGTCCGGCGAGGG
CGAGGGCGATGCCACCTACGGCAAGCTGACCCTGAAGTTCATCTCCACCACCGGCAAGCTGCCCGTGCCC
TGGCCCACCCTCGTGACCACCCTGACCTACGGCGTGCAGTGCTTCAGCCGCTACCCCGACCACATGAAGC
AGCACGACTTCTTCAAGTCCGCCATGCCCGAAGGCTACGTCCAGGAGCGCACCATCTTCTTCAAGGACGA
CGGCAACTACAAGACCCGCGCCGAGGTGAAGTTCGAGGGCGACACCCTGGTGAACCGCATCGAGCTGAAG
GGCATCGACTTCAAGGAGGACGGCAACATCCTGGGGCACAAGCTGGAGTACAACTACAACTGCCACAACG
TCTATATCATGGCCGACAAGCAGAAGAACGGCATCAAGG
